Addgene plasmid #14417: pAG425GAL-Cerulean-ccdB
Purpose: (Empty Backbone)
Depositing lab: Susan Lindquist. Depositing organization: Whitehead Institute for Biomedical Research. Publication: A suite of Gateway cloning vectors for high-throughput genetic analysis in Saccharomyces cerevisiae. Alberti S, Gitler AD, Lindquist S. Yeast. 2007 Oct . 24(10):913-9. 10.1002/yea.1502 PubMed 17583893.
Backbone
  Vector backbone: pRS425
  Vector type: Yeast Expression ; Gateway Destination
  Selectable markers: LEU2
Growth in bacteria
  Bacterial resistance: Chloramphenicol and Ampicillin, 25 & 100 μg/mL
  Growth temperature: 37°C
  Growth strain: ccdB Survival
  Growth instructions: DB3.1, ccdB Survival
  Copy number: Unknown
Gene/Insert
  Gene/Insert name: None
  Tag / fusion protein: Cerulean (N terminal on backbone)
  Cloning method: Gateway Cloning
  Sequencing primers: 5′ EGFP-C
Terms and licenses: Academic/Nonprofit Terms; Industry Terms: Not Available to Industry
Depositor comments: Type of plasmid: 2-micron. This plasmid contains the Gateway technology from Invitrogen; Invitrogen requires purchasing of Gateway Clonase for carrying out the Gateway recombinational cloning reaction http://www.invitrogen.com Please note that the full plasmid sequence is provided as a reference only, and may not match the exact sequence of the plasmid.
How to cite: pAG425GAL-Cerulean-ccdB was a gift from Susan Lindquist (Addgene plasmid # 14417 ; http://n2t.net/addgene:14417 ; RRID:Addgene_14417)
