[The description below was written by a language model from this plasmid's Addgene catalogue record and pLannotate feature annotations shown in this document.]
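Description:
pAG425GAL-Cerulean-ccdB is an empty Gateway destination vector for galactose-inducible expression of N-terminally Cerulean-tagged proteins in Saccharomyces cerevisiae. It is built on the pRS425 backbone, a yeast–E. coli shuttle plasmid that carries the 2μ origin for episomal, multicopy maintenance in yeast and the LEU2 gene with its own promoter for selection in leucine auxotrophs. For propagation in bacteria it has a high-copy ColE1/pUC-type origin and the ampicillin resistance gene. An f1 origin and remnants of the pBluescript-derived lac/lacZα region, with flanking T3 and T7 promoters, are also present. The annotated depositor sequence is about 9.95 kb and is noted as a reference that may not match the physical plasmid exactly.

The expression unit consists of the Gal4-regulated GAL1 promoter, a cyan fluorescent protein coding sequence (catalogued as Cerulean; the automated annotation matched it to the closely related ECFP variant SCFP3A), the Gateway cassette, and the CYC1 terminator. The cassette is bounded by attR1 and attR2 and contains a chloramphenicol resistance gene and the ccdB toxin gene. Because CcdB poisons gyrase in ordinary E. coli, the unrecombined vector must be kept in a ccdB-tolerant strain, under combined chloramphenicol and ampicillin selection. In an LR reaction with an entry clone, the cassette is exchanged for the gene of interest. This places the gene downstream of the fluorescent protein to give an N-terminal fusion, and loss of ccdB counter-selects against unrecombined plasmid in standard strains. The vector belongs to a suite of yeast Gateway plasmids designed for high-throughput genetic analysis. It is suited to inducible overexpression and to fluorescence localisation of tagged proteins.
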