Features (pLannotate 1.2.2; 30 found; start..end, strand, type, name):
     69..1411    +  rep_origin     2μ ori: yeast 2μ plasmid origin of replication
   1438..1542    +  promoter       AmpR promoter: bla
   1543..2403    +  CDS            AmpR: β-lactamase; bla; confers resistance to ampicillin, carbenicillin, and related antibiotics
   2574..3162    +  rep_origin     ori: high-copy-number ColE1/pMB1/pBR322/pUC origin of replication
   3345..3437    +  CDS            lacI (fragment): lac repressor; lacI; The lac repressor binds to the lac operator to inhibit transcription in E. coli. This inhibition can be relieved by adding lactose or isopropyl-β-D-thiogalactopyranoside (IPTG).
   3450..3471    +  protein_bind   CAP binding site: CAP binding activates transcription in the presence of cAMP. E. coli catabolite activator protein
   3486..3516    +  promoter       lac promoter: promoter for the E. coli lac operon
   3524..3540    +  protein_bind   lac operator: The lac repressor binds to the lac operator to inhibit transcription in E. coli. This inhibition can be relieved by adding lactose or isopropyl-β-D-thiogalactopyranoside (IPTG). lac repressor encoded by lacI
   3585..3603    +  promoter       T3 promoter: promoter for bacteriophage T3 RNA polymerase
   3627..4068    +  promoter       GAL1 promoter: S. cerevisiae GAL1; inducible promoter, regulated by Gal4
   4083..4106    +  misc_feature   MCS (fragment): pBluescript multiple cloning site
   4112..4828    +  CDS            SCFP3A: monomeric optimized variant of ECFP (Kremers et al., 2006) mammalian codon-optimized
   4853..4977    +  protein_bind   attR1: mutant version of attR; recombination site for the Gateway® LR reaction LR Clonase™
   5002..5032    +  promoter       lac UV5 promoter: E. coli lac promoter with an "up" mutation
   5056..5085    +  promoter       cat promoter (fragment): promoter of the E. coli cat gene encoding chloramphenicol acetyltransferase
   5086..5745    +  CDS            CmR: chloramphenicol acetyltransferase; cat; confers resistance to chloramphenicol
   5927..6085    +  CDS            ccdA (fragment): CCDA_ECO57 - Also known as H, letA. Experimental evidence at protein level: Swiss-Prot protein existence level 1. Antitoxin component of a type II toxin-antitoxin (TA) system which inhibits the post-segregational killing (PSK) of plasmid-free cells, also referred to as a plasmid addiction system. Binds to and blocks the activity of CcdB; will also remove bound CcdB protein from the CcdB-GyrA complex by forming a CcdA-CcdB complex, a process termed rejuvenation. Functions as a transcriptional corepressor for the ccdAB operon, repression also requires CcdB (By similarity). From Escherichia coli
   6090..6392    +  CDS            ccdB: CCDB_ECOLI - Also known as G, letB, letD. Experimental evidence at protein level: Swiss-Prot protein existence level 1. Toxic component of a type II toxin-antitoxin (TA) system, functioning in plasmid maintainence. Responsible for the post- segregational killing (PSK) of plasmid-free cells, also referred to as a plasmid addiction system. Half-life of over 2 hours. Cell killing by CcdB is accompanied by filamentation, defects in chromosome and plasmid segregation, defects in cell division, formation of anucleate cells, decreased DNA synthesis and plasmid loss. Interferes with the activity of DN
   6436..6560    -  protein_bind   attR2: mutant version of attR; recombination site for the Gateway® LR reaction LR Clonase™
   6567..6814    +  terminator     CYC1 terminator: S. cerevisiae CYC1; transcription terminator for CYC1
   6833..6851    -  promoter       T7 promoter: promoter for bacteriophage T7 RNA polymerase
   6859..7014    +  CDS            lacZα (fragment): LacZα fragment of β-galactosidase; lacZ fragment
   7022..7477    +  rep_origin     f1 ori (sequence partly withheld): f1 bacteriophage origin of replication; arrow indicates direction of (+) strand synthesis
   7478..7530    -  misc_feature   bom (fragment): basis of mobility region from pBR322
   7560..7637    +  CDS            YO192_YEAST (fragment): Experimental evidence at protein level: Swiss-Prot protein existence level 1. From Saccharomyces cerevisiae (strain ATCC 204508 / S288c) (Baker's yeast).
   7777..8181    +  promoter       LEU2 promoter: S. cerevisiae LEU2
   8194..9288    +  CDS            LEU2: 3-isopropylmalate dehydrogenase, required for leucine biosynthesis; S. cerevisiae LEU2; yeast auxotrophic marker
   9650..9751    -  CDS            NFS1 (fragment): NFS1_YEAST - Also known as SPL1 From Saccharomyces cerevisiae (strain ATCC 204508 / S288c) (Baker's yeast).
   9764..9814    -  misc_feature   bom (fragment): basis of mobility region from pBR322
   9916..1       -  CDS            rop (fragment) (across the origin): Rop protein, which maintains plasmids at low copy number; rop
>Addgene plasmid #14417 | pAG425GAL-Cerulean-ccdB | depositor full sequence | sequence record 8080 | Author sequence
GACGAAAGGGCCTCGTGATACGCCTATTTTTATAGGTTAATGTCATGATAATAATGGTTTCTTAGTATGA
TCCAATATCAAAGGAAATGATAGCATTGAAGGATGAGACTAATCCAATTGAGGAGTGGCAGCATATAGAA
CAGCTAAAGGGTAGTGCTGAAGGAAGCATACGATACCCCGCATGGAATGGGATAATATCACAGGAGGTAC
TAGACTACCTTTCATCCTACATAAATAGACGCATATAAGTACGCATTTAAGCATAAACACGCACTATGCC
GTTCTTCTCATGTATATATATATACAGGCAACACGCAGATATAGGTGCGACGTGAACAGTGAGCTGTATG
TGCGCAGCTCGCGTTGCATTTTCGGAAGCGCTCGTTTTCGGAAACGCTTTGAAGTTCCTATTCCGAAGTT
CCTATTCTCTAGAAAGTATAGGAACTTCAGAGCGCTTTTGAAAACCAAAAGCGCTCTGAAGACGCACTTT
CAAAAAACCAAAAACGCACCGGACTGTAACGAGCTACTAAAATATTGCGAATACCGCTTCCACAAACATT
GCTCAAAAGTATCTCTTTGCTATATATCTCTGTGCTATATCCCTATATAACCTACCCATCCACCTTTCGC
TCCTTGAACTTGCATCTAAACTCGACCTCTACATTTTTTATGTTTATCTCTAGTATTACTCTTTAGACAA
AAAAATTGTAGTAAGAACTATTCATAGAGTGAATCGAAAACAATACGAAAATGTAAACATTTCCTATACG
TAGTATATAGAGACAAAATAGAAGAAACCGTTCATAATTTTCTGACCAATGAAGAATCATCAACGCTATC
ACTTTCTGTTCACAAAGTATGCGCAATCCACATCGGTATAGAATATAATCGGGGATGCCTTTATCTTGAA
AAAATGCACCCGCAGCTTCGCTAGTAATCAGTAAACGCGGGAAGTGGAGTCAGGCTTTTTTTATGGAAGA
GAAAATAGACACCAAAGTAGCCTTCTTCTAACCTTAACGGACCTACAGTGCAAAAAGTTATCAAGAGACT
GCATTATAGAGCGCACAAAGGAGAAAAAAAGTAATCTAAGATGCTTTGTTAGAAAAATAGCGCTCTCGGG
ATGCATTTTTGTAGAACAAAAAAGAAGTATAGATTCTTTGTTGGTAAAATAGCGCTCTCGCGTTGCATTT
CTGTTCTGTAAAAATGCAGCTCAGATTCTTTGTTTGAAAAATTAGCGCTCTCGCGTTGCATTTTTGTTTT
ACAAAAATGAAGCACAGATTCTTCGTTGGTAAAATAGCGCTTTCGCGTTGCATTTCTGTTCTGTAAAAAT
GCAGCTCAGATTCTTTGTTTGAAAAATTAGCGCTCTCGCGTTGCATTTTTGTTCTACAAAATGAAGCACA
GATGCTTCGTTCAGGTGGCACTTTTCGGGGAAATGTGCGCGGAACCCCTATTTGTTTATTTTTCTAAATA
CATTCAAATATGTATCCGCTCATGAGACAATAACCCTGATAAATGCTTCAATAATATTGAAAAAGGAAGA
GTATGAGTATTCAACATTTCCGTGTCGCCCTTATTCCCTTTTTTGCGGCATTTTGCCTTCCTGTTTTTGC
TCACCCAGAAACGCTGGTGAAAGTAAAAGATGCTGAAGATCAGTTGGGTGCACGAGTGGGTTACATCGAA
CTGGATCTCAACAGCGGTAAGATCCTTGAGAGTTTTCGCCCCGAAGAACGTTTTCCAATGATGAGCACTT
TTAAAGTTCTGCTATGTGGCGCGGTATTATCCCGTATTGACGCCGGGCAAGAGCAACTCGGTCGCCGCAT
ACACTATTCTCAGAATGACTTGGTTGAGTACTCACCAGTCACAGAAAAGCATCTTACGGATGGCATGACA
GTAAGAGAATTATGCAGTGCTGCCATAACCATGAGTGATAACACTGCGGCCAACTTACTTCTGACAACGA
TCGGAGGACCGAAGGAGCTAACCGCTTTTTTGCACAACATGGGGGATCATGTAACTCGCCTTGATCGTTG
GGAACCGGAGCTGAATGAAGCCATACCAAACGACGAGCGTGACACCACGATGCCTGTAGCAATGGCAACA
ACGTTGCGCAAACTATTAACTGGCGAACTACTTACTCTAGCTTCCCGGCAACAATTAATAGACTGGATGG
AGGCGGATAAAGTTGCAGGACCACTTCTGCGCTCGGCCCTTCCGGCTGGCTGGTTTATTGCTGATAAATC
TGGAGCCGGTGAGCGTGGGTCTCGCGGTATCATTGCAGCACTGGGGCCAGATGGTAAGCCCTCCCGTATC
GTAGTTATCTACACGACGGGGAGTCAGGCAACTATGGATGAACGAAATAGACAGATCGCTGAGATAGGTG
CCTCACTGATTAAGCATTGGTAACTGTCAGACCAAGTTTACTCATATATACTTTAGATTGATTTAAAACT
TCATTTTTAATTTAAAAGGATCTAGGTGAAGATCCTTTTTGATAATCTCATGACCAAAATCCCTTAACGT
GAGTTTTCGTTCCACTGAGCGTCAGACCCCGTAGAAAAGATCAAAGGATCTTCTTGAGATCCTTTTTTTC
TGCGCGTAATCTGCTGCTTGCAAACAAAAAAACCACCGCTACCAGCGGTGGTTTGTTTGCCGGATCAAGA
GCTACCAACTCTTTTTCCGAAGGTAACTGGCTTCAGCAGAGCGCAGATACCAAATACTGTCCTTCTAGTG
TAGCCGTAGTTAGGCCACCACTTCAAGAACTCTGTAGCACCGCCTACATACCTCGCTCTGCTAATCCTGT
TACCAGTGGCTGCTGCCAGTGGCGATAAGTCGTGTCTTACCGGGTTGGACTCAAGACGATAGTTACCGGA
TAAGGCGCAGCGGTCGGGCTGAACGGGGGGTTCGTGCACACAGCCCAGCTTGGAGCGAACGACCTACACC
GAACTGAGATACCTACAGCGTGAGCTATGAGAAAGCGCCACGCTTCCCGAAGGGAGAAAGGCGGACAGGT
ATCCGGTAAGCGGCAGGGTCGGAACAGGAGAGCGCACGAGGGAGCTTCCAGGGGGAAACGCCTGGTATCT
TTATAGTCCTGTCGGGTTTCGCCACCTCTGACTTGAGCGTCGATTTTTGTGATGCTCGTCAGGGGGGCGG
AGCCTATGGAAAAACGCCAGCAACGCGGCCTTTTTACGGTTCCTGGCCTTTTGCTGGCCTTTTGCTCACA
TGTTCTTTCCTGCGTTATCCCCTGATTCTGTGGATAACCGTATTACCGCCTTTGAGTGAGCTGATACCGC
TCGCCGCAGCCGAACGACCGAGCGCAGCGAGTCAGTGAGCGAGGAAGCGGAAGAGCGCCCAATACGCAAA
CCGCCTCTCCCCGCGCGTTGGCCGATTCATTAATGCAGCTGGCACGACAGGTTTCCCGACTGGAAAGCGG
GCAGTGAGCGCAACGCAATTAATGTGAGTTACCTCACTCATTAGGCACCCCAGGCTTTACACTTTATGCT
TCCGGCTCCTATGTTGTGTGGAATTGTGAGCGGATAACAATTTCACACAGGAAACAGCTATGACCATGAT
TACGCCAAGCGCGCAATTAACCCTCACTAAAGGGAACAAAAGCTGGAGCTCTAGTACGGATTAGAAGCCG
CCGAGCGGGCGACAGCCCTCCGACGGAAGACTCTCCTCCGTGCGTCCTCGTCTTCACCGGTCGCGTTCCT
GAAACGCAGATGTGCCTCGCGCCGCACTGCTCCGAACAATAAAGATTCTACAATACTAGCTTTTATGGTT
ATGAAGAGGAAAAATTGGCAGTAACCTGGCCCCACAAACCTTCAAATTAACGAATCAAATTAACAACCAT
AGGATGATAATGCGATTAGTTTTTTAGCCTTATTTCTGGGGTAATTAATCAGCGAAGCGATGATTTTTGA
TCTATTAACAGATATATAAATGGAAAAGCTGCATAACCACTTTAACTAATACTTTCAACATTTTCAGTTT
GTATTACTTCTTATTCAAATGTCATAAAAGTATCAACAAAAAATTGTTAATATACCTCTATACTTTAACG
TCAAGGAGAAAAAACCCCGGATTCTAGAACTAGTGGATCCCCCGGGACAAAATGGTGAGCAAGGGCGAGG
AGCTGTTCACCGGGGTGGTGCCCATCCTGGTCGAGCTGGACGGCGACGTAAACGGCCACAAGTTCAGCGT
GTCCGGCGAGGGCGAGGGCGATGCCACCTACGGCAAGCTGACCCTGAAGTTCATCTGCACCACCGGCAAG
CTGCCCGTGCCCTGGCCCACCCTCGTGACCACCCTGACCTGGGGCGTGCAGTGCTTCGCCCGCTACCCCG
ACCACATGAAGCAGCACGACTTCTTCAAGTCCGCCATGCCCGAAGGCTACGTCCAGGAGCGCACCATCTT
CTTCAAGGACGACGGCAACTACAAGACCCGCGCCGAGGTGAAGTTCGAGGGCGACACCCTGGTGAACCGC
ATCGAGCTGAAGGGCATCGACTTCAAGGAGGACGGCAACATCCTGGGGCACAAGCTGGAGTACAACTACA
TCAGCGACAACGTCTATATCACCGCCGACAAGCAGAAGAACGGCATCAAGGCCAACTTCAAGATCCGCCA
CAACATCGAGGACGGCAGCGTGCAGCTCGCCGACCACTACCAGCAGAACACCCCCATCGGCGACGGCCCC
GTGCTGCTGCCCGACAACCACTACCTGAGCACCCAGTCCAAGCTGAGCAAAGACCCCAACGAGAAGCGCG
ATCACATGGTCCTGCTGGAGTTCGTGACCGCCGCCGGGATCACTCTCGGCATGGACGAGCTGTACAAGGG
TGGACCAGGTGGTGGACATCAAACAAGTTTGTACAAAAAAGCTGAACGAGAAACGTAAAATGATATAAAT
ATCAATATATTAAATTAGATTTTGCATAAAAAACAGACTACATAATACTGTAAAACACAACATATCCAGT
CACTATGGCGGCCGCATTAGGCACCCCAGGCTTTACACTTTATGCTTCCGGCTCGTATAATGTGTGGATT
TTGAGTTAGGATCCGTCGAGATTTTCAGGAGCTAAGGAAGCTAAAATGGAGAAAAAAATCACTGGATATA
CCACCGTTGATATATCCCAATGGCATCGTAAAGAACATTTTGAGGCATTTCAGTCAGTTGCTCAATGTAC
CTATAACCAGACCGTTCAGCTGGATATTACGGCCTTTTTAAAGACCGTAAAGAAAAATAAGCACAAGTTT
TATCCGGCCTTTATTCACATTCTTGCCCGCCTGATGAATGCTCATCCGGAATTCCGTATGGCAATGAAAG
ACGGTGAGCTGGTGATATGGGATAGTGTTCACCCTTGTTACACCGTTTTCCATGAGCAAACTGAAACGTT
TTCATCGCTCTGGAGTGAATACCACGACGATTTCCGGCAGTTTCTACACATATATTCGCAAGATGTGGCG
TGTTACGGTGAAAACCTGGCCTATTTCCCTAAAGGGTTTATTGAGAATATGTTTTTCGTCTCAGCCAATC
CCTGGGTGAGTTTCACCAGTTTTGATTTAAACGTGGCCAATATGGACAACTTCTTCGCCCCCGTTTTCAC
CATGGGCAAATATTATACGCAAGGCGACAAGGTGCTGATGCCGCTGGCGATTCAGGTTCATCATGCCGTC
TGTGATGGCTTCCATGTCGGCAGAATGCTTAATGAATTACAACAGTACTGCGATGAGTGGCAGGGCGGGG
CGTAAACGCCGCGTGGATCCGGCTTACTAAAAGCCAGATAACAGTATGCGTATTTGCGCGCTGATTTTTG
CGGTATAAGAATATATACTGATATGTATACCCGAAGTATGTCAAAAAGAGGTATGCTATGAAGCAGCGTA
TTACAGTGACAGTTGACAGCGACAGCTATCAGTTGCTCAAGGCATATATGATGTCAATATCTCCGGTCTG
GTAAGCACAACCATGCAGAATGAAGCCCGTCGTCTGCGTGCCGAACGCTGGAAAGCGGAAAATCAGGAAG
GGATGGCTGAGGTCGCCCGGTTTATTGAAATGAACGGCTCTTTTGCTGACGAGAACAGGGGCTGGTGAAA
TGCAGTTTAAGGTTTACACCTATAAAAGAGAGAGCCGTTATCGTCTGTTTGTGGATGTACAGAGTGATAT
TATTGACACGCCCGGGCGACGGATGGTGATCCCCCTGGCCAGTGCACGTCTGCTGTCAGATAAAGTCTCC
CGTGAACTTTACCCGGTGGTGCATATCGGGGATGAAAGCTGGCGCATGATGACCACCGATATGGCCAGTG
TGCCGGTCTCCGTTATCGGGGAAGAAGTGGCTGATCTCAGCCACCGCGAAAATGACATCAAAAACGCCAT
TAACCTGATGTTCTGGGGAATATAAATGTCAGGCTCCCTTATACACAGCCAGTCTGCAGGTCGACCATAG
TGACTGGATATGTTGTGTTTTACAGTATTATGTAGTCTGTTTTTTATGCAAAATCTAATTTAATATATTG
ATATTTATATCATTTTACGTTTCTCGTTCAGCTTTCTTGTACAAAGTGGTTCGATGTCATGTAATTAGTT
ATGTCACGCTTACATTCACGCCCTCCCCCCACATCCGCTCTAACCGAAAAGGAAGGAGTTAGACAACCTG
AAGTCTAGGTCCCTATTTATTTTTTTATAGTTATGTTAGTATTAAGAACGTTATTTATATTTCAAATTTT
TCTTTTTTTTCTGTACAGACGCGTGTACGCATGTAACATTATACTGAAAACCTTGCTTGAGAAGGTTTTG
GGACGCTCGAAGGCTTTAATTTGCGGCCGGTACCCAATTCGCCCTATAGTGAGTCGTATTACGCGCGCTC
ACTGGCCGTCGTTTTACAACGTCGTGACTGGGAAAACCCTGGCGTTACCCAACTTAATCGCCTTGCAGCA
CATCCCCCTTTCGCCAGCTGGCGTAATAGCGAAGAGGCCCGCACCGATCGCCCTTCCCAACAGTTGCGCA
GCCTGAATGGCGAATGGCGCG
[124 nt withheld, positions 7022-7145]
C
[91 nt withheld, positions 7147-7237]
A
[49 nt withheld, positions 7239-7287]
CCTTTGACGTTGGAGTCCACGTTCTTT
[37 nt withheld, positions 7315-7351]
ACCCTATCTCGGTCTATTCTTTTGATTTATAAGGGATTTTGCCGATTTCGGCCTATTGGTTAAAAAATGA
GCTGATTTAACAAAAATTTAACGCGAATTTTAACAAAATATTAACGTTTACAATTTCCTGATGCGGTATT
TTCTCCTTACGCATCTGTGCGGTATTTCACACCGCATATCGACGGTCGAGGAGAACTTCTAGTATATCCA
CATACCTAATATTATTGCCTTATTAAAAATGGAATCCCAACAATTACATCAAAATCCACATTCTCTTCAA
AATCAATTGTCCTGTACTTCCTTGTTCATGTGTGTTCAAAAACGTTATATTTATAGGATAATTATACTCT
ATTTCTCAACAAGTAATTGGTTGTTTGGCCGAGCGGTCTAAGGCGCCTGATTCAAGAAATATCTTGACCG
CAGTTAACTGTGGGAATACTCAGGTATCGTAAGATGCAAGAGTTCGAATCTCTTAGCAACCATTATTTTT
TTCCTCAACATAACGAGAACACACAGGGGCGCTATCGCACAGAATCAAATTCGATGACTGGAAATTTTTT
GTTAATTTCAGAGGTCGCCTGACGCATATACCTTTTTCAACTGAAAAATTGGGAGAAAAAGGAAAGGTGA
GAGGCCGGAACCGGCTTTTCATATAGAATAGAGAAGCGTTCATGACTAAATGCTTGCATCACAATACTTG
AAGTTGACAATATTATTTAAGGACCTATTGTTTTTTCCAATAGGTGGTTAGCAATCGTCTTACTTTCTAA
CTTTTCTTACCTTTTACATTTCAGCAATATATATATATATTTCAAGGATATACCATTCTAATGTCTGCCC
CTATGTCTGCCCCTAAGAAGATCGTCGTTTTGCCAGGTGACCACGTTGGTCAAGAAATCACAGCCGAAGC
CATTAAGGTTCTTAAAGCTATTTCTGATGTTCGTTCCAATGTCAAGTTCGATTTCGAAAATCATTTAATT
GGTGGTGCTGCTATCGATGCTACAGGTGTCCCACTTCCAGATGAGGCGCTGGAAGCCTCCAAGAAGGTTG
ATGCCGTTTTGTTAGGTGCTGTGGCTGGTCCTAAATGGGGTACCGGTAGTGTTAGACCTGAACAAGGTTT
ACTAAAAATCCGTAAAGAACTTCAATTGTACGCCAACTTAAGACCATGTAACTTTGCATCCGACTCTCTT
TTAGACTTATCTCCAATCAAGCCACAATTTGCTAAAGGTACTGACTTCGTTGTTGTCAGAGAATTAGTGG
GAGGTATTTACTTTGGTAAGAGAAAGGAAGACGATGGTGATGGTGTCGCTTGGGATAGTGAACAATACAC
CGTTCCAGAAGTGCAAAGAATCACAAGAATGGCCGCTTTCATGGCCCTACAACATGAGCCACCATTGCCT
ATTTGGTCCTTGGATAAAGCTAATCTTTTGGCCTCTTCAAGATTATGGAGAAAAACTGTGGAGGAAACCA
TCAAGAACGAATTCCCTACATTGAAGGTTCAACATCAATTGATTGATTCTGCCGCCATGATCCTAGTTAA
GAACCCAACCCACCTAAATGGTATTATAATCACCAGCAACATGTTTGGTGATATCATCTCCGATGAAGCC
TCCGTTATCCCAGGTTCCTTGGGTTTGTTGCCATCTGCGTCCTTGGCCTCTTTGCCAGACAAGAACACCG
CATTTGGTTTGTACGAACCATGCCACGGTTCTGCTCCAGATTTGCCAAAGAATAAGGTTGACCCTATCGC
CACTATCTTGTCTGCTGCAATGATGTTGAAATTGTCATTGAACTTGCCTGAAGAAGGTAAGGCCATTGAA
GATGCAGTTAAAAAGGTTTTGGATGCAGGTATCAGAACTGGTGATTTAGGTGGTTCCAACAGTACCACCG
AAGTCGGTGATGCTGTCGCCGAAGAAGTTAAGAAAATCCTTGCTTAAAAAGATTCTCTTTTTTTATGATA
TTTGTACATAAACTTTATAAATGAAATTCATAATAGAAACGACACGAAATTACAAAATGGAATATGTTCA
TAGGGTAGACGAAACTATATACGCAATCTACATACATTTATCAAGAAGGAGAAAAAGGAGGATAGTAAAG
GAATACAGGTAAGCAAATTGATACTAATGGCTCAACGTGATAAGGAAAAAGAATTGCACTTTAACATTAA
TATTGACAAGGAGGAGGGCACCACACAAAAAGTTAGGTGTAACAGAAAATCATGAAACTACGATTCCTAA
TTTGATATTGGAGGATTTTCTCTAAAAAAAAAAAAATACAACAAATAAAAAACACTCAATGACCTGACCA
TTTGATGGAGTTTAAGTCAATACCTTCTTGAAGCATTTCCCATAATGGTGAAAGTTCCCTCAAGAATTTT
ACTCTGTCAGAAACGGCCTTACGACGTAGTCGATATGGTGCACTCTCAGTACAATCTGCTCTGATGCCGC
ATAGTTAAGCCAGCCCCGACACCCGCCAACACCCGCTGACGCGCCCTGACGGGCTTGTCTGCTCCCGGCA
TCCGCTTACAGACAAGCTGTGACCGTCTCCGGGAGCTGCATGTGTCAGAGGTTTTCACCGTCATCACCGA
AACGCGCGA
