>Addgene plasmid #14417 | pAG425GAL-Cerulean-ccdB | addgene partial sequence | sequence record 21113 | 14417 with pRS_marker
GTTAAGGCCGTTTCTGACAGAGTAAAATTCTTGAGGGAACTTTCACCATTATGGGAAATGGTTCAAGAAG
GTATTGACTTAAACTCCATCAAATGGTCAGGTCATTGAGTGTTTTTTATTTGTTGTATTTTTTTTTTTTT
AGAGAAAATCCTCCAATATATAAATTAGGAATCATAGTTTCATGATTTTCTGTTACACCTAACTTTTTGT
GTGGTGCCCTCCTCCTTGTCAATATTAATGTTAAAGTGCAATTCTTTTTCCTTATCACGTTGAGCCATTA
GTATCAATTTGCTTACCTGTATTCCTTTACATCCTCCTTTTTCTCCTTCTTGATAAATGTATGTAGATTG
CGTATATAGTTTCGTCTACCCTATGAACATATTCCATTTTGTAATTTCGTGTCGTTTCTATTATGAATTT
CATTTATAAAGTTTATGTACAAATATCATAAAAAAAGAGAATCTTTTTAAGCAAGGATTTTCTTAACTTC
TTCGGCGACAGCATCACCGACTTCGGTGGTACTGTTGGAACCACCTAAATCACCAGTTCTGATACCTGCA
TCCAAAACCTTTTTAACTGCATCTTCAATGGCCTTACCTTCTTCAGGCAAGTTCAATGACAATTTCAACA
TCATTGCAGCAGACAAGATAGTGGCGATAGGGTTGACCTTA
