>Addgene plasmid #14417 | pAG425GAL-Cerulean-ccdB | addgene partial sequence | sequence record 21114 | 14417 with EXFP-R
TAGCCTTCGGGCATGGCGGACTTGAAGAAGTCGTGCTGCTTCATGTGGTCGGGGTAGCGGGCGAAGCACT
GCACGCCCCAGGTCAGGGTGGTCACGAGGGTGGGCCAGGGCACGGGCAGCTTGCCGGTGGTGCAGATGAA
CTTCAGGGTCAGCTTGCCGTAGGTGGCATCGCCCTCGCCCTCGCCGGACACGCTGAACTTGTGGCCGTTT
ACGTCGCCGTCCAGCTCGACCAGGATGGGCACCACCCCGGTGAACAGCTCCTCGCCCTTGCTCACCATTT
TGTCCCGGGGGATCCACTAGTTCTAGAATCCGGGGTTTTTTCTCCTTGACGTTAAAGTATAGAGGTATAT
TAACAATTTTTTGTTGATACTTTTATTACATTTGAATAAGAAGTAATACAAACCGAAAATGTTGAAAGTA
TTAGTTAAAGTGGTTATGCAGTTTTTGCATTTATATATCTGTTAATAGATCAAAAATCATCGCTTCGCTG
ATTAATTACCCC
