>Addgene plasmid #14417 | pAG425GAL-Cerulean-ccdB | addgene partial sequence | sequence record 127222 | pGEX3 5'-CCGGGAGCTGCATGTGTCAGAGG-3'
CAGATATAGGTGCGACGTGAACAGTGAGCTGTATGTGCGCAGCTCGCGTTGCATTTTCGGAAGCGCTCGT
TTTCGGAAACGCTTTGAAGTTCCTATTCCGAAGTTCCTATTCTCTAGAAAGTATAGGAACTTCAGAGCGC
TTTTGAAAACCAAAAGCGCTCTGAAGACGCACTTTCAAAAAACCAAAAACGCACCGGACTGTAACGAGCT
ACTAAAATATTGCGAATACCGCTTCCACAAACATTGCTCAAAAGTATCTCTTTGCTATATATCTCTGTGC
TATATCCCTATATAACCTACCCATCCACCTTTCGCTCCTTGAACTTGCATCTAAACTCGACCTCTACATT
TTTTATGTTTATCTCTAGTATTACTCTTTAGACAAAAAAATTGTAGTAAGAACTATTCATAGAGTGAATC
GAAAACAATACGAAAATGTAAACATTTCCTATACGTAGTATATAGAGACAAAATAGAAGAAACCGTTCAT
AATTTTCTGACCAATGAAGAATCATCAACGCTATCACTTTCTGTTCACAAAGTATGCGCAATCCACATCG
GTATAGAATATAATC
